Addgene plasmid #241832: pAAV-CAG-CitA-Tq-LR
Purpose: Mammalian expression vector for CitA-Tq-LR (low-range)
Depositing lab: Gary Yellen. Depositing organization: Harvard Medical School. Publication: Activity-dependent citrate dynamics in neurons. Rosen PC, Fu P, Ferran B, Kim E, Brooks DJ, Lim DC, Diaz-Garcia CM, Yellen G. Proc Natl Acad Sci U S A. 2025 Oct 14;122(41):e2519902122. doi: 10.1073/pnas.2519902122. Epub 2025 Oct 10. PubMed 41071660.
Backbone
  Vector backbone: pAAV
  Vector type: Mammalian Expression, AAV
Growth in bacteria
  Bacterial resistance: Ampicillin, 100 μg/mL
  Growth temperature: 30°C
  Growth strain: NEB Stable
  Copy number: High Copy
Gene/Insert
  Gene/Insert name: CitA-Tq-LR
  Insert size (bp): 1158
Terms and licenses: Academic/Nonprofit Terms; Industry Terms: Not Available to Industry
How to cite: pAAV-CAG-CitA-Tq-LR was a gift from Gary Yellen (Addgene plasmid # 241832 ; http://n2t.net/addgene:241832 ; RRID:Addgene_241832)
