[The description below was written by a language model from this plasmid's Addgene catalogue record and pLannotate feature annotations shown in this document.]
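Description:
pAAV-CAG-CitA-Tq-LR is an adeno-associated virus transfer plasmid for mammalian expression of CitA-Tq-LR, described in the record as a "low-range" variant and associated with a study of activity-dependent citrate dynamics in neurons. The plasmid (about 5.8 kb) is maintained in E. coli through a high-copy ColE1/pUC-type origin and an ampicillin resistance gene (β-lactamase with its own promoter), and it also carries an f1 phage origin. Two AAV2 inverted terminal repeats flank the expression cassette. These are the cis elements needed for replication and packaging of the intervening DNA into recombinant AAV particles when helper functions are supplied. The recorded recombination-deficient host strain fits the known instability of ITRs in bacteria.

Between the ITRs, expression is driven by a CAG-type promoter: a CMV immediate-early enhancer fragment, the chicken β-actin promoter, and chimeric β-actin/β-globin intron sequence. The short rabbit-type β-globin "CDS" hit is most likely part of this intron/exon junction rather than a coding element. The 1,158 bp insert is annotated as three adjacent pieces: an N-terminal GFP-family fragment, a fragment of the Klebsiella pneumoniae CitA sensor kinase corresponding to its citrate-binding periplasmic domain, and a C-terminal GFP-family fragment. This layout indicates a single-fluorescent-protein biosensor in which the citrate-binding domain is inserted into the fluorescent protein. The "Tq" in the name suggests an mTurquoise-type cyan protein, although the record does not say so, and the Venus and EBFP labels are probably homology matches. A WPRE downstream enhances transcript stability and expression, followed by an SV40 polyadenylation signal. The construct is suited to transfection or AAV-mediated delivery for imaging citrate in mammalian cells such as neurons.
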