Features (pLannotate 1.2.2; 19 found; start..end, strand, type, name):
      8..256     +  enhancer       CMV enhancer (fragment): human cytomegalovirus immediate early enhancer
    258..535     +  promoter       chicken β-actin promoter: No description available
    536..671     +  intron         hybrid intron (fragment): hybrid between chicken β-actin (CBA) and minute virus of mice (MMV) introns (Gray et al., 2011)
    760..890     +  intron         chimeric intron (fragment): chimera between introns from chicken β-actin and rabbit β-globin
    888..950     +  CDS            HBB (fragment): HBB_LEPEU - Experimental evidence at protein level: Swiss-Prot protein existence level 1. Involved in oxygen transport from the lung to the various peripheral tissues. From Lepus europaeus (European hare).
    959..1391    +  CDS            VN155(I152L) (fragment): improved N-terminal fragment of mVenus for use in bimolecular fluorescence complementation (BiFC) (Kodama and Hu, 2010)
   1409..1801    +  CDS            citA (fragment): CITA_KLEPN - Experimental evidence at protein level: Swiss-Prot protein existence level 1. Member of the two-component regulatory system CitA/CitB. Probably activates CitB by phosphorylation. The periplasmic domain binds H-citrate(2-), which is essential for induction of the citrate- fermentation genes. From Klebsiella pneumoniae.
   1816..2089    +  CDS            EBFP (fragment): enhanced blue variant of GFP mammalian codon-optimized
   2102..2690    +  misc_feature   WPRE: woodchuck hepatitis virus posttranscriptional regulatory element
   2733..2854    -  polyA_signal   SV40 poly(A) signal: SV40 polyadenylation signal
   2877..2945    -  CDS            large T antigen (fragment): large T antigen from SV40 (simian virus 40)
   3016..3149    +  repeat_region  AAV2 ITR: inverted terminal repeat of adeno-associated virus serotype 2 inverted
   3143..3199    -  CDS            lacI (fragment): lac repressor; lacI; The lac repressor binds to the lac operator to inhibit transcription in E. coli. This inhibition can be relieved by adding lactose or isopropyl-β-D-thiogalactopyranoside (IPTG).
   3382..3970    -  rep_origin     ori: high-copy-number ColE1/pMB1/pBR322/pUC origin of replication
   4141..5001    -  CDS            AmpR: β-lactamase; bla; confers resistance to ampicillin, carbenicillin, and related antibiotics
   5002..5106    -  promoter       AmpR promoter: bla
   5159..5587    -  rep_origin     f1 ori (sequence partly withheld): f1 bacteriophage origin of replication; arrow indicates direction of (+) strand synthesis
   5592..5661    -  CDS            lacZα (fragment): LacZα fragment of β-galactosidase; lacZ fragment
   5656..5788    -  repeat_region  AAV2 ITR (fragment): inverted terminal repeat of adeno-associated virus serotype 2 inverted
>Addgene plasmid #241832 | pAAV-CAG-CitA-Tq-LR | addgene full sequence | sequence record 490175 | Addgene NGS Result
AAGAGTACCATTGACGTCAATAATGACGTATGTTCCCATAGTAACGCCAATAGGGACTTTCCATTGACGT
CAATGGGTGGAGTATTTACGGTAAACTGCCCACTTGGCAGTACATCAAGTGTATCATATGCCAAGTACGC
CCCCTATTGACGTCAATGACGGTAAATGGCCCGCCTGGCATTATGCCCAGTACATGACCTTATGGGACTT
TCCTACTTGGCAGTACATCTACGTATTAGTCATCGCTATTACCATGGTCGAGGTGAGCCCCACGTTCTGC
TTCACTCTCCCCATCTCCCCCCCCTCCCCACCCCCAATTTTGTATTTATTTATTTTTTAATTATTTTGTG
CAGCGATGGGGGCGGGGGGGGGGGGGGGGCGCGCGCCAGGCGGGGCGGGGCGGGGCGAGGGGCGGGGCGG
GGCGAGGCGGAGAGGTGCGGCGGCAGCCAATCAGAGCGGCGCGCTCCGAAAGTTTCCTTTTATGGCGAGG
CGGCGGCGGCGGCGGCCCTATAAAAAGCGAAGCGCGCGGCGGGCGGGAGTCGCTGCGCGCTGCCTTCGCC
CCGTGCCCCGCTCCGCCGCCGCCTCGCGCCGCCCGCCCCGGCTCTGACTGACCGCGTTACTCCCACAGGT
GAGCGGGCGGGACGGCCCTTCTCCTCCGGGCTGTAATTAGCGCTTGGTTTAATGACGGCTTGTTTCTTTT
CTGTGGCTGCGTGAAAGCCTTGAGGGGCTCCGGGAGGGCCCTTTGTGCGGGGGGAGCGGCTCGGGGCTGT
CCGCGGGGGGACGGCTGCCTTCGGGGGGGACGGGGCAGGGCGGGGTTCGGCTTCTGGCGTGTGACCGGCG
GCTCTAGAGCCTCTGCTAACCATGTTCATGCCTTCTTCTTTTTCCTACAGCTCCTGGGCAACGTGCTGGT
TATTGTGCTGTCTCATCATTTTGGCAAAGAATTGGATCCACCATGGGAGTGAGCAAGGGCGAGGAGCTGT
TCACCGGGGTGGTGCCCATCCTGGTCGAGCTGGACGGCGACGTAAACGGCCACAAGTTCAGCGTGTCCGG
CGAGGGCGAGGGCGATGCCACCTACGGCAAGCTGACCCTGAAGTTCATCTGCACCACCGGCAAGCTGCCC
GTGCCCTGGCCCACCCTCGTGACCACCCTGTCCTGGGGCGTGCAGTGCTTCGCCCGCTACCCCGACCACA
TGAAGCAGCACGACTTCTTCAAGTCCGCCATGCCCGAAGGCTACGTCCAGGAGCGCACCATCTTCTTCAA
GGACGACGGCAACTACAAGACCCGCGCCGAGGTGAAGTTCGAGGGCGACACCCTGGTGAACCGCATCGAG
CTGAAGGGCATCGACTTCAAGGAGGACGGCAACATCCTGGGGCACAAGCTGGAGTACAACTTCACCGGCC
CCAAAGTGGACATTACAGAAGAACGCCTGCATTATCAAGTTGGTCAGCGCGCACTGATCCAGGCTATGCA
GATCTCTGCCATGCCAGAGCTGGTTGAGGCTGTTCAGAAACGCGACCTGGCCCGCATTAAGGCCCTGATC
GACCCTATGCGCAGCTTCAGCGACGCCACTTACATCACTGTTGGCGACGCCTCCGGCCAGCGTCTCTACC
ACGTTAACCCTGACGAGATCGGCAAATCGATGGAGGGTGGTGACAGCGACGAAGCTTTGATCAACGCGGC
ATCCTACGTTAGCGTTCGCAAGGGATCCCTGGGCAGCTCCCTGCGCGGCAAGTCCCCTATCCAGGACGCC
ACCGGCAAGGTTATCGGCATCGTTAGCGTTGGCTACACCATCGAACAGCTGGTGGACAACGATTTCAACG
TCTATATCACCGCCGACAAGCAGAAGAACGGCATCAAGGCCAACTTCAAGATCCGCCACAACATCGAGGA
CGGCGGCGTGCAGCTCGCCGACCACTACCAGCAGAACACCCCCATCGGCGACGGCCCCGTGCTGCTGCCC
GACAACCACTACCTGAGCACCCAGTCCAAGCTGAGCAAAGACCCCAACGAGAAGCGCGATCACATGGTCC
TACTGGAGTTCGTGACCGCCGCCGGGATCACTCTCGGCATGGACGAGCTGTACCAGTGAAAGCTTATAGA
TAATCAACCTCTGGATTACAAAATTTGTGAAAGATTGACTGGTATTCTTAACTATGTTGCTCCTTTTACG
CTATGTGGATACGCTGCTTTAATGCCTTTGTATCATGCTATTGCTTCCCGTATGGCTTTCATTTTCTCCT
CCTTGTATAAATCCTGGTTGCTGTCTCTTTATGAGGAGTTGTGGCCCGTTGTCAGGCAACGTGGCGTGGT
GTGCACTGTGTTTGCTGACGCAACCCCCACTGGTTGGGGCATTGCCACCACCTGTCAGCTCCTTTCCGGG
ACTTTCGCTTTCCCCCTCCCTATTGCCACGGCGGAACTCATCGCCGCCTGCCTTGCCCGCTGCTGGACAG
GGGCTCGGCTGTTGGGCACTGACAATTCCGTGGTGTTGTCGGGGAAATCATCGTCCTTTCCTTGGCTGCT
CGCCTGTGTTGCCACCTGGATTCTGCGCGGGACGTCCTTCTGCTACGTCCCTTCGGCCCTCAATCCAGCG
GACCTTCCTTCCCGCGGCCTGCTGCCGGCTCTGCGGCCTCTTCCGCGTCTTCGCCTTCGCCCTCAGACGA
GTCGGATCTCCCTTTGGGCCGCCTCCCCGCATCGATACCGTCGACCCGGGCGGCCGCTTCGAGCAGACAT
GATAAGATACATTGATGAGTTTGGACAAACCACAACTAGAATGCAGTGAAAAAAATGCTTTATTTGTGAA
ATTTGTGATGCTATTGCTTTATTTGTAACCATTATAAGCTGCAATAAACAAGTTAACAACAACAATTGCA
TTCATTTTATGTTTCAGGTTCAGGGGGAGATGTGGGAGGTTTTTTAAAGCAAGTAAAACCTCTACAAATG
TGGTAAAATCGATAAGGATCTTCCTAGAGCATGGCTACGTAGATAAGTAGCATGGCGGGTTAATCATTAA
CTACAAGGAACCCCTAGTGATGGAGTTGGCCACTCCCTCTCTGCGCGCTCGCTCGCTCACTGAGGCCGGG
CGACCAAAGGTCGCCCGACGCCCGGGCTTTGCCCGGGCGGCCTCAGTGAGCGAGCGAGCGCGCAGCTGCA
TTAATGAATCGGCCAACGCGCGGGGAGAGGCGGTTTGCGTATTGGGCGCTCTTCCGCTTCCTCGCTCACT
GACTCGCTGCGCTCGGTCGTTCGGCTGCGGCGAGCGGTATCAGCTCACTCAAAGGCGGTAATACGGTTAT
CCACAGAATCAGGGGATAACGCAGGAAAGAACATGTGAGCAAAAGGCCAGCAAAAGGCCAGGAACCGTAA
AAAGGCCGCGTTGCTGGCGTTTTTCCATAGGCTCCGCCCCCCTGACGAGCATCACAAAAATCGACGCTCA
AGTCAGAGGTGGCGAAACCCGACAGGACTATAAAGATACCAGGCGTTTCCCCCTGGAAGCTCCCTCGTGC
GCTCTCCTGTTCCGACCCTGCCGCTTACCGGATACCTGTCCGCCTTTCTCCCTTCGGGAAGCGTGGCGCT
TTCTCATAGCTCACGCTGTAGGTATCTCAGTTCGGTGTAGGTCGTTCGCTCCAAGCTGGGCTGTGTGCAC
GAACCCCCCGTTCAGCCCGACCGCTGCGCCTTATCCGGTAACTATCGTCTTGAGTCCAACCCGGTAAGAC
ACGACTTATCGCCACTGGCAGCAGCCACTGGTAACAGGATTAGCAGAGCGAGGTATGTAGGCGGTGCTAC
AGAGTTCTTGAAGTGGTGGCCTAACTACGGCTACACTAGAAGAACAGTATTTGGTATCTGCGCTCTGCTG
AAGCCAGTTACCTTCGGAAAAAGAGTTGGTAGCTCTTGATCCGGCAAACAAACCACCGCTGGTAGCGGTG
GTTTTTTTGTTTGCAAGCAGCAGATTACGCGCAGAAAAAAAGGATCTCAAGAAGATCCTTTGATCTTTTC
TACGGGGTCTGACGCTCAGTGGAACGAAAACTCACGTTAAGGGATTTTGGTCATGAGATTATCAAAAAGG
ATCTTCACCTAGATCCTTTTAAATTAAAAATGAAGTTTTAAATCAATCTAAAGTATATATGAGTAAACTT
GGTCTGACAGTTACCAATGCTTAATCAGTGAGGCACCTATCTCAGCGATCTGTCTATTTCGTTCATCCAT
AGTTGCCTGACTCCCCGTCGTGTAGATAACTACGATACGGGAGGGCTTACCATCTGGCCCCAGTGCTGCA
ATGATACCGCGAGACCCACGCTCACCGGCTCCAGATTTATCAGCAATAAACCAGCCAGCCGGAAGGGCCG
AGCGCAGAAGTGGTCCTGCAACTTTATCCGCCTCCATCCAGTCTATTAATTGTTGCCGGGAAGCTAGAGT
AAGTAGTTCGCCAGTTAATAGTTTGCGCAACGTTGTTGCCATTGCTACAGGCATCGTGGTGTCACGCTCG
TCGTTTGGTATGGCTTCATTCAGCTCCGGTTCCCAACGATCAAGGCGAGTTACATGATCCCCCATGTTGT
GCAAAAAAGCGGTTAGCTCCTTCGGTCCTCCGATCGTTGTCAGAAGTAAGTTGGCCGCAGTGTTATCACT
CATGGTTATGGCAGCACTGCATAATTCTCTTACTGTCATGCCATCCGTAAGATGCTTTTCTGTGACTGGT
GAGTACTCAACCAAGTCATTCTGAGAATAGTGTATGCGGCGACCGAGTTGCTCTTGCCCGGCGTCAATAC
GGGATAATACCGCGCCACATAGCAGAACTTTAAAAGTGCTCATCATTGGAAAACGTTCTTCGGGGCGAAA
ACTCTCAAGGATCTTACCGCTGTTGAGATCCAGTTCGATGTAACCCACTCGTGCACCCAACTGATCTTCA
GCATCTTTTACTTTCACCAGCGTTTCTGGGTGAGCAAAAACAGGAAGGCAAAATGCCGCAAAAAAGGGAA
TAAGGGCGACACGGAAATGTTGAATACTCATACTCTTCCTTTTTCAATATTATTGAAGCATTTATCAGGG
TTATTGTCTCATGAGCGGATACATATTTGAATGTATTTAGAAAAATAAACAAATAGGGGTTCCGCGCACA
TTTCCCCGAAAAGTGCCACCTAAATTGTAAGCGTTAATATTTTGTTAAAATTCGCGTTAAATTTTTGTTA
AATCAGCTCATTTTTTAACCAATAGGCCGAAATCGGCAAAATCCCTTATAAATCAAAAGAATAGACCGAG
ATAGGGT
[37 nt withheld, positions 5258-5294]
AAAGAACGTGGACTCCAACGTCAAAGG
[49 nt withheld, positions 5322-5370]
T
[91 nt withheld, positions 5372-5462]
G
[124 nt withheld, positions 5464-5587]
CCCATTCGCCATTCAGGCTGCGCAACTGTTGGGAAGGGCGATCGGTGCGGGCCTCTTCGCTATTACGCCA
GCTGCGCGCTCGCTCGCTCACTGAGGCCGCCCGGGCAAAGCCCGGGCGTCGGGCGACCTTTGGTCGCCCG
GCCTCAGTGAGCGAGCGAGCGCGCAGAGAGGGAGTGGCCAACTCCATCACTAGGGGTTCCTTGTAGTTAA
TGATTAACCCGCCATGCTACTTATCTACGTAGCCATGCTCTAGG
